>Addgene plasmid #46490 | pGEX SHE-SH2 | depositor full sequence | sequence record 65700 | Full Sequence
ACGTTATCGACTGCACGGTGCACCAATGCTTCTGGCGTCAGGCAGCCATCGGAAGCTGTGGTATGGCTGT
GCAGGTCGTAAATCACTGCATAATTCGTGTCGCTCAAGGCGCACTCCCGTTCTGGATAATGTTTTTTGCG
CCGACATCATAACGGTTCTGGCAAATATTCTGAAATGAGCTGTTGACAATTAATCATCGGCTCGTATAAT
GTGTGGAATTGTGAGCGGATAACAATTTCACACAGGAAACAGTATTCATGTCCCCTATACTAGGTTATTG
GAAAATTAAGGGCCTTGTGCAACCCACTCGACTTCTTTTGGAATATCTTGAAGAAAAATATGAAGAGCAT
TTGTATGAGCGCGATGAAGGTGATAAATGGCGAAACAAAAAGTTTGAATTGGGTTTGGAGTTTCCCAATC
TTCCTTATTATATTGATGGTGATGTTAAATTAACACAGTCTATGGCCATCATACGTTATATAGCTGACAA
GCACAACATGTTGGGTGGTTGTCCAAAAGAGCGTGCAGAGATTTCAATGCTTGAAGGAGCGGTTTTGGAT
ATTAGATACGGTGTTTCGAGAATTGCATATAGTAAAGACTTTGAAACTCTCAAAGTTGATTTTCTTAGCA
AGCTACCTGAAATGCTGAAAATGTTCGAAGATCGTTTATGTCATAAAACATATTTAAATGGTGATCATGT
AACCCATCCTGACTTCATGTTGTATGACGCTCTTGATGTTGTTTTATACATGGACCCAATGTGCCTGGAT
GCGTTCCCAAAATTAGTTTGTTTTAAAAAACGTATTGAAGCTATCCCACAAATTGATAAGTACTTGAAAT
CCAGCAAGTATATAGCATGGCCTTTGCAGGGCTGGCAAGCCACGTTTGGTGGTGGCGACCATCCTCCAAA
ATCGGATCTGGAAGTTCTGTTCCAGGGGCCCCTGGGATCCGGGCGCGCCATGGAGAAGGTGGACCCAGGC
CTGGCCCTGGAAAAACAACCTTGGTATCACGGCTCCATCAGCCGAGCTGAGGCCGAGAGCCGACTACAGC
CCTGCAAAGAAGCCGCTTACCTGGTCCGGAACAGTGAGTCAGGGAACAGCAAGTATTCCATTGCACTGAA
GACGAGTCAAGGGTGTGTCCACATCATAGTGGCTCAGACAAAAGACAACAAATACACACTGAACCAGACG
AGCGCTGTGTTTGACAGCATCCCTGAAGTGGTACACTATTACTCCAATGCAAAGCTGCCTTTCAAAGGAG
CAGAGCACATGACCCTTCTCCATCCAGTGCACAAGTTAATTAACGAATTCCCGGGTCGACTCGAGCGGCC
GCATCGTGACTGACTGACGATCTGCCTCGCGCGTTTCGGTGATGACGGTGAAAACCTCTGACACATGCAG
CTCCCGGAGACGGTCACAGCTTGTCTGTAAGCGGATGCCGGGAGCAGACAAGCCCGTCAGGGCGCGTCAG
CGGGTGTTGGCGGGTGTCGGGGCGCAGCCATGACCCAGTCACGTAGCGATAGCGGAGTGTATAATTCTTG
AAGACGAAAGGGCCTCGTGATACGCCTATTTTTATAGGTTAATGTCATGATAATAATGGTTTCTTAGACG
TCAGGTGGCACTTTTCGGGGAAATGTGCGCGGAACCCCTATTTGTTTATTTTTCTAAATACATTCAAATA
TGTATCCGCTCATGAGACAATAACCCTGATAAATGCTTCAATAATATTGAAAAAGGAAGAGTATGAGTAT
TCAACATTTCCGTGTCGCCCTTATTCCCTTTTTTGCGGCATTTTGCCTTCCTGTTTTTGCTCACCCAGAA
ACGCTGGTGAAAGTAAAAGATGCTGAAGATCAGTTGGGTGCACGAGTGGGTTACATCGAACTGGATCTCA
ACAGCGGTAAGATCCTTGAGAGTTTTCGCCCCGAAGAACGTTTTCCAATGATGAGCACTTTTAAAGTTCT
GCTATGTGGCGCGGTATTATCCCGTGTTGACGCCGGGCAAGAGCAACTCGGTCGCCGCATACACTATTCT
CAGAATGACTTGGTTGAGTACTCACCAGTCACAGAAAAGCATCTTACGGATGGCATGACAGTAAGAGAAT
TATGCAGTGCTGCCATAACCATGAGTGATAACACTGCGGCCAACTTACTTCTGACAACGATCGGAGGACC
GAAGGAGCTAACCGCTTTTTTGCACAACATGGGGGATCATGTAACTCGCCTTGATCGTTGGGAACCGGAG
CTGAATGAAGCCATACCAAACGACGAGCGTGACACCACGATGCCTGCAGCAATGGCAACAACGTTGCGCA
AACTATTAACTGGCGAACTACTTACTCTAGCTTCCCGGCAACAATTAATAGACTGGATGGAGGCGGATAA
AGTTGCAGGACCACTTCTGCGCTCGGCCCTTCCGGCTGGCTGGTTTATTGCTGATAAATCTGGAGCCGGT
GAGCGTGGGTCTCGCGGTATCATTGCAGCACTGGGGCCAGATGGTAAGCCCTCCCGTATCGTAGTTATCT
ACACGACGGGGAGTCAGGCAACTATGGATGAACGAAATAGACAGATCGCTGAGATAGGTGCCTCACTGAT
TAAGCATTGGTAACTGTCAGACCAAGTTTACTCATATATACTTTAGATTGATTTAAAACTTCATTTTTAA
TTTAAAAGGATCTAGGTGAAGATCCTTTTTGATAATCTCATGACCAAAATCCCTTAACGTGAGTTTTCGT
TCCACTGAGCGTCAGACCCCGTAGAAAAGATCAAAGGATCTTCTTGAGATCCTTTTTTTCTGCGCGTAAT
CTGCTGCTTGCAAACAAAAAAACCACCGCTACCAGCGGTGGTTTGTTTGCCGGATCAAGAGCTACCAACT
CTTTTTCCGAAGGTAACTGGCTTCAGCAGAGCGCAGATACCAAATACTGTCCTTCTAGTGTAGCCGTAGT
TAGGCCACCACTTCAAGAACTCTGTAGCACCGCCTACATACCTCGCTCTGCTAATCCTGTTACCAGTGGC
TGCTGCCAGTGGCGATAAGTCGTGTCTTACCGGGTTGGACTCAAGACGATAGTTACCGGATAAGGCGCAG
CGGTCGGGCTGAACGGGGGGTTCGTGCACACAGCCCAGCTTGGAGCGAACGACCTACACCGAACTGAGAT
ACCTACAGCGTGAGCTATGAGAAAGCGCCACGCTTCCCGAAGGGAGAAAGGCGGACAGGTATCCGGTAAG
CGGCAGGGTCGGAACAGGAGAGCGCACGAGGGAGCTTCCAGGGGGAAACGCCTGGTATCTTTATAGTCCT
GTCGGGTTTCGCCACCTCTGACTTGAGCGTCGATTTTTGTGATGCTCGTCAGGGGGGCGGAGCCTATGGA
AAAACGCCAGCAACGCGGCCTTTTTACGGTTCCTGGCCTTTTGCTGGCCTTTTGCTCACATGTTCTTTCC
TGCGTTATCCCCTGATTCTGTGGATAACCGTATTACCGCCTTTGAGTGAGCTGATACCGCTCGCCGCAGC
CGAACGACCGAGCGCAGCGAGTCAGTGAGCGAGGAAGCGGAAGAGCGCCTGATGCGGTATTTTCTCCTTA
CGCATCTGTGCGGTATTTCACACCGCATAAATTCCGACACCATCGAATGGTGCAAAACCTTTCGCGGTAT
GGCATGATAGCGCCCGGAAGAGAGTCAATTCAGGGTGGTGAATGTGAAACCAGTAACGTTATACGATGTC
GCAGAGTATGCCGGTGTCTCTTATCAGACCGTTTCCCGCGTGGTGAACCAGGCCAGCCACGTTTCTGCGA
AAACGCGGGAAAAAGTGGAAGCGGCGATGGCGGAGCTGAATTACATTCCCAACCGCGTGGCACAACAACT
GGCGGGCAAACAGTCGTTGCTGATTGGCGTTGCCACCTCCAGTCTGGCCCTGCACGCGCCGTCGCAAATT
GTCGCGGCGATTAAATCTCGCGCCGATCAACTGGGTGCCAGCGTGGTGGTGTCGATGGTAGAACGAAGCG
GCGTCGAAGCCTGTAAAGCGGCGGTGCACAATCTTCTCGCGCAACGCGTCAGTGGGCTGATCATTAACTA
TCCGCTGGATGACCAGGATGCCATTGCTGTGGAAGCTGCCTGCACTAATGTTCCGGCGTTATTTCTTGAT
GTCTCTGACCAGACACCCATCAACAGTATTATTTTCTCCCATGAAGACGGTACGCGACTGGGCGTGGAGC
ATCTGGTCGCATTGGGTCACCAGCAAATCGCGCTGTTAGCGGGCCCATTAAGTTCTGTCTCGGCGCGTCT
GCGTCTGGCTGGCTGGCATAAATATCTCACTCGCAATCAAATTCAGCCGATAGCGGAACGGGAAGGCGAC
TGGAGTGCCATGTCCGGTTTTCAACAAACCATGCAAATGCTGAATGAGGGCATCGTTCCCACTGCGATGC
TGGTTGCCAACGATCAGATGGCGCTGGGCGCAATGCGCGCCATTACCGAGTCCGGGCTGCGCGTTGGTGC
GGATATCTCGGTAGTGGGATACGACGATACCGAAGACAGCTCATGTTATATCCCGCCGTCAACCACCATC
AAACAGGATTTTCGCCTGCTGGGGCAAACCAGCGTGGACCGCTTGCTGCAACTCTCTCAGGGCCAGGCGG
TGAAGGGCAATCAGCTGTTGCCCGTCTCACTGGTGAAAAGAAAAACCACCCTGGCGCCCAATACGCAAAC
CGCCTCTCCCCGCGCGTTGGCCGATTCATTAATGCAGCTGGCACGACAGGTTTCCCGACTGGAAAGCGGG
CAGTGAGCGCAACGCAATTAATGTGAGTTAGCTCACTCATTAGGCACCCCAGGCTTTACACTTTATGCTT
CCGGCTCGTATGTTGTGTGGAATTGTGAGCGGATAACAATTTCACACAGGAAACAGCTATGACCATGATT
ACGGATTCACTGGCCGTCGTTTTACAACGTCGTGACTGGGAAAACCCTGGCGTTACCCAACTTAATCGCC
TTGCAGCACATCCCCCTTTCGCCAGCTGGCGTAATAGCGAAGAGGCCCGCACCGATCGCCCTTCCCAACA
GTTGCGCAGCCTGAATGGCGAATGGCGCTTTGCCTGGTTTCCGGCACCAGAAGCGGTGCCGGAAAGCTGG
CTGGAGTGCGATCTTCCTGAGGCCGATACTGTCGTCGTCCCCTCAAACTGGCAGATGCACGGTTACGATG
CGCCCATCTACACCAACGTAACCTATCCCATTACGGTCAATCCGCCGTTTGTTCCCACGGAGAATCCGAC
GGGTTGTTACTCGCTCACATTTAATGTTGATGAAAGCTGGCTACAGGAAGGCCAGACGCGAATTATTTTT
GATGGCGTTGGAATT
Features (pLannotate 1.2.2; 17 found; start..end, strand, type, name):
      6..107     -  CDS            yciV (fragment): RNAAM_ECOLI - Also known as trpH From Escherichia coli (strain K12).
    183..211     +  promoter       tac promoter: strong E. coli promoter; hybrid between the trp and lac UV5 promoters
    219..235     +  protein_bind   lac operator: The lac repressor binds to the lac operator to inhibit transcription in E. coli. This inhibition can be relieved by adding lactose or isopropyl-β-D-thiogalactopyranoside (IPTG). lac repressor encoded by lacI
    258..911     +  CDS            GST26_SCHJA: Experimental evidence at protein level: Swiss-Prot protein existence level 1. GST isoenzymes appear to play a central role in the parasite detoxification system. Other functions are also suspected including a role in increasing the solubility of haematin in the parasite gut. From Schistosoma japonicum (Blood fluke).
    939..1289    +  CDS            Shf (fragment): SHF_MOUSE - Experimental evidence at protein level: Swiss-Prot protein existence level 1. Adapter protein which may play a role in the regulation of apoptosis in response to PDGF. From Mus musculus (Mouse).
   1352..1391    +  CDS            rop (fragment): Rop protein, which maintains plasmids at low copy number; rop
   1493..1533    +  misc_feature   bom (fragment): basis of mobility region from pBR322
   1638..1742    +  promoter       AmpR promoter: bla
   1743..2603    +  CDS            AmpR: β-lactamase; bla; confers resistance to ampicillin, carbenicillin, and related antibiotics
   2774..3362    +  rep_origin     ori: high-copy-number ColE1/pMB1/pBR322/pUC origin of replication
   3548..3599    -  misc_feature   bom (fragment): basis of mobility region from pBR322
   3606..3683    +  promoter       lacIq promoter: lacI (mutant); In the lacIq allele, a single base change in the promoter boosts expression of the lacI gene about 10-fold.
   3684..4766    +  CDS            lacI: lac repressor; lacI; The lac repressor binds to the lac operator to inhibit transcription in E. coli. This inhibition can be relieved by adding lactose or isopropyl-β-D-thiogalactopyranoside (IPTG).
   4779..4800    +  protein_bind   CAP binding site: CAP binding activates transcription in the presence of cAMP. E. coli catabolite activator protein
   4815..4845    +  promoter       lac promoter: promoter for the E. coli lac operon
   4853..4869    +  protein_bind   lac operator: The lac repressor binds to the lac operator to inhibit transcription in E. coli. This inhibition can be relieved by adding lactose or isopropyl-β-D-thiogalactopyranoside (IPTG). lac repressor encoded by lacI
   4889..5062    +  CDS            lacZα: LacZα fragment of β-galactosidase; lacZ fragment
