[The description below was written by a language model from this plasmid's Addgene catalogue record and pLannotate feature annotations shown in this document.]
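Description:
pGEX SHE-SH2 is a bacterial expression plasmid built on the pGEX6P1 backbone for producing the SH2 domain of mouse SHE as a glutathione S-transferase fusion protein in E. coli. It replicates from a ColE1/pBR322-type origin and is selected with ampicillin through the β-lactamase (AmpR) gene. The catalogue entry lists it as low copy, although the annotation software gives this origin a generic high-copy label. The full sequence record is 5,335 nt, which is consistent with a backbone of about 4.9 kb plus a 366 bp insert.

Expression is driven by the tac promoter, a strong trp/lac hybrid followed by a lac operator. The plasmid also carries lacI under the lacIq promoter, so transcription stays repressed until it is induced with IPTG. The open reading frame begins with Schistosoma japonicum GST, followed by a PreScission protease recognition site contributed by the backbone. Next comes the SHE fragment encoding amino acids 382–492, cloned between BamHI and EcoRI sites that are both retained. The protease site allows the GST moiety to be removed after glutathione affinity purification. The depositor gives the fusion protein as approximately 38.2 kDa.

The automated annotation labels the insert region as a fragment of mouse Shf rather than SHE. This may reflect similarity between the SH2 domains of these proteins, but the discrepancy with the catalogue name cannot be resolved from the record. The remaining annotated features are short backbone remnants (rop and bom fragments, a lacZα segment with a lac promoter). The associated publication title indicates that the purified GST-SH2 domain was used as a probe for high-throughput phosphotyrosine profiling.
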