Addgene plasmid #46490: pGEX SHE-SH2
Depositing lab: Bruce Mayer. Depositing organization: University of Connecticut Health Center. Publication: High-throughput phosphotyrosine profiling using SH2 domains. Machida K, Thompson CM, Dierck K, Jablonowski K, Karkkainen S, Liu B, Zhang H, Nash PD, Newman DK, Nollau P, Pawson T, Renkema GH, Saksela K, Schiller MR, Shin DG, Mayer BJ. Mol Cell. 2007 Jun 22;26(6):899-915. 10.1016/j.molcel.2007.05.031 PubMed 17588523.
Backbone
  Vector backbone: pGEX6P1
  Backbone manufacturer: GE Healthcare Biosciences
  Backbone size w/o insert (bp): 4900
  Vector type: Bacterial Expression
Growth in bacteria
  Bacterial resistance: Ampicillin, 100 μg/mL
  Growth temperature: 37°C
  Growth strain: DH5alpha
  Copy number: Low Copy
Gene/Insert
  Gene/Insert name: SHE (alt names: SHE; RP11-350G8.8; DKFZp451D1511; DKFZp686E14106; SHE)
  Species: M. musculus (mouse)
  Insert size (bp): 366
  Mutation: contains amino acids 382-492
  Promoter: Tac
  Tag / fusion protein: GST (N terminal on backbone); PreScission (N terminal on backbone)
  Cloning method: Restriction Enzyme; 5′ cloning site BamHI (not destroyed); 3′ cloning site EcoRI (not destroyed)
  Sequencing primers: 5′ pGEX-5; 3′ pGEX-3
Terms and licenses: Academic/Nonprofit Terms; Industry Terms: Not Available to Industry
Depositor comments: The molecular weight of the GST fusion protein is approximately 38.2 kDa
How to cite: pGEX SHE-SH2 was a gift from Bruce Mayer (Addgene plasmid # 46490 ; http://n2t.net/addgene:46490 ; RRID:Addgene_46490)
