>Addgene plasmid #46490 | pGEX SHE-SH2 | depositor partial sequence | sequence record 65701 | Insert sequence
GGATCCGGGCGCGCCATGGAGAAGGTGGACCCAGGCCTGGCCCTGGAAAAACAACCTTGGTATCACGGCT
CCATCAGCCGAGCTGAGGCCGAGAGCCGACTACAGCCCTGCAAAGAAGCCGCTTACCTGGTCCGGAACAG
TGAGTCAGGGAACAGCAAGTATTCCATTGCACTGAAGACGAGTCAAGGGTGTGTCCACATCATAGTGGCT
CAGACAAAAGACAACAAATACACACTGAACCAGACGAGCGCTGTGTTTGACAGCATCCCTGAAGTGGTAC
ACTATTACTCCAATGCAAAGCTGCCTTTCAAAGGAGCAGAGCACATGACCCTTCTCCATCCAGTGCACAA
GTTAATTAACGAATTC
