>Addgene plasmid #46490 | pGEX SHE-SH2 | addgene partial sequence | sequence record 66737 | pGEX5
CGGANCTGGAGTTCTGTTCCAGGGGCCCCTGGGATCCGGGCGCGCCATGGAGAAGGTGGACCCAGGCCTG
GCCCTGGAAAAACAACCTTGGTATCACGGCTCCATCAGCCGAGCTGAGGCCGAGAGCCGACTACAGCCCT
GCAAAGAAGCCGCTTACCTGGTCCGGAACAGTGAGTCAGGGAACAGCAAGTATTCCATTGCACTGAAGAC
GAGTCAAGGGTGTGTCCACATCATAGTGGCTCAGACAAAAGACAACAAATACACACTGAACCAGACGAGC
GCTGTGTTTGACAGCATCCCTGAAGTGGTACACTATTACTCCAATGCAAAGCTGCCTTTCAAAGGAGCAG
AGCACATGACCCTTCTCCATCCAGTGCACAAGTTAATTAACGAATTCCCGGGTCGACTCGAGCGGCCGCA
TCGTGACTGACTGACGATCTGCCTCGCGCGTTTCGGTGATGACGGTGAAAACCTCTGACACATGCAGCTC
CCGGAGACGGTCACAGCTTGTCTGTAAGCGGATGCCGGGAGCAGACAAGCCCGTCAGGGCGCGTCAGCGG
GTGTTGGCGGGTGTCGGGGCGCAGCCATGACCCAGTCACGTAGCGATAGCGGAGTGTATAATTCTTGAAG
ACGAAAGGGCCTCGTGATACGCCTATTTTTATAGGTTAATGTCATGATAATAATGGTTTCTTAGACGTCA
GGTGGCACTTTTCGGGGAAATGTGCGCGGAACCCCTATTTGTTTATTTTTCTAAATACATTCAAATATGT
ATCCGCTCATGAGACAATAACCCTGATAAATGCTTCAATAATATTGAAAAAGGAAGAGTATGAGTATTCA
CATTT
